>Addgene plasmid #110968 | PF3D7_1350600-COMP-blac-flag-his | depositor full sequence | sequence record 208694 | PF3D7_1350600-COMP-blac-flag-his sequence 8185 bps
CTCGAGAAAGGCGTCTAACCAGTCACAGTCGCAAGGTAGGCTGAGCACCGTGGCGGGCGGCAGCGGGTGG
CGGTCGGGGTTGTTTCTGGCGGAGGTGCTGCTGATGATGTAATTAAAGTAGGCGGTCTTGAGACGGCGGA
TGGTCGAGGTGAGGTGTGGCAGGCTTGAGATCCAGCTGTTGGGGTGAGTACTCCCTCTCAAAAGCGGGCA
TTACTTCTGCGCTAAGATTGTCAGTTTCCAAAAACGAGGAGGATTTGATATTCACCTGGCCCGATCTGGC
CATACACTTGAGTGACAATGACATCCACTTTGCCTTTCTCTCCACAGGTGTCCACTCCCAGGTCCAAGTT
TGCCACCATGGAGTTTCAGACCCAGGTACTCATGTCCCTGCTGCTCTGCATGTCTGGTGCGGCCGCCATG
AACGTGGTCATCCCCAGAAACAAAGAGTCCCGGACCAAGAGAGTGATCAAGGGCATCAAGAAGAAGTACA
ACGGCTTCACCGAGCGCTACAGAAAGAGCTTCCACCTGAAGGACGAGGACGTGATCGGCGCATACAGCAT
GCAGGCCTACTACTTTTTCGACAAGAACATCGAGCACATGTTCAAGTGGCGGCTGTTCTACAACTTCTGC
AAGAAGTCCCCTAGCCCCTGCAACTACTTCAAGCTGCGGAAAGAGTTCAAGCGGATCTACGAGGGCAGCA
CCTTCACCCTGAAGAAATACGTGTCCGAAGTGAACATCATCTTCAACCAGTTCATCAAAGAGTACAGCAC
CGTCCGGTTCAACGTGGACCTGAAGCAGAACCACATTGCCAACCTGGCCTACACCCCTAACCTGGCCACC
CAGATCATGAAGTCCCTGACCAGCCTGATCAACGACCAGCTGATGGAAAACGAGCTGAAGAACCCCGCCT
GGAAGCTGAGCTTCAACTACCTGACCGGCACCGGCGCGCCGTCGACCTCCATCACGGCCTATAAGAGTGA
GGGGGAGTCAGCGGAGTTCTCCTTCCCACTCAACCTTGGAGAGGAAAGCCTGCAGGGAGAGTTGAGATGG
AAGGCAGAGAAGGCTCCTTCTTCCCAGTCCTGGATCACCTTCTCCCTAAAGAACCAAAAGGTGTCTGTGC
AGAAGTCTACTAGCAACCCCAAGTTCCAGCTGTCCGAAACGCTCCCACTCACCCTTCAGATACCCCAGGT
CTCCCTTCAGTTTGCTGGTTCTGGCAACCTGACCCTGACTCTGGACAGAGGGATACTGTATCAGGAAGTG
AACCTGGTGGTGATGAAAGTGACTCAGCCCGACAGCAACACTTTGACCTGTGAGGTGATGGGACCCACCT
CACCCAAGATGAGACTGATCTTGAAGCAGGAGAATCAGGAGGCCAGGGTCTCCAGGCAGGAGAAAGTGAT
TCAAGTGCAGGCCCCTGAAGCAGGGGTGTGGCAATGTCTACTGAGTGAAGGTGAAGAGGTCAAGATGGAC
TCCAAGATCCAGGTTTTATCCAAAGGGTTGAATTCCGGCGGCGGCTCCGGAGGCGGTACCGGTGGCGGCG
ACCTAGCCCCACAGATGCTTCGAGAACTCCAGGAGACTAATGCGGCGCTGCAAGACGTGAGAGAGCTCTT
GCGACAGCAGGTCAAGGAGATCACCTTCCTGAAGAATACGGTGATGGAATGTGACGCCTGCGGTCTAGAC
AGAAACCTGCCTCCACTAGCACCTCTGGGCCCACACCCAGAAACGCTGGTGAAAGTAAAAGATGCTGAAG
ATCAGTTGGGTGCACGAGTGGGTTACATCGAACTGGATCTCAACAGCGGTAAGATCCTTGAGAGTTTTCG
CCCCGAAGAACGTTTTCCAATGATGAGCACTTTTAAAGTTCTGCTATGTGGCGCGGTATTATCCCGTATT
GACGCCGGGCAAGAGCAACTCGGTCGCCGCATACACTATTCTCAGAATGACTTGGTTGAGTACTCACCAG
TCACAGAAAAGCATCTTACGGATGGCATGACAGTAAGAGAATTATGCAGTGCTGCCATAACCATGAGTGA
TAACACTGCGGCCAACTTACTTCTGACAACGATCGGAGGACCGAAGGAGCTAACCGCTTTTTTGCACAAC
ATGGGGGATCATGTAACTCGCCTTGATCGTTGGGAACCGGAGCTGAATGAAGCCATACCAAACGACGAGC
GTGACACCACGATGCCTGTAGCAATGGCAACAACGTTGCGCAAACTATTAACTGGCGAACTACTTACTCT
AGCTTCCCGGCAACAATTAATAGACTGGATGGAGGCGGATAAAGTTGCAGGACCACTTCTGCGCTCGGCC
CTTCCGGCTGGCTGGTTTATTGCTGATAAATCTGGAGCCGGTGAGCGTGGGTCTCGCGGTATCATTGCAG
CACTGGGGCCAGATGGTAAGCCCTCCCGTATCGTAGTTATCTACACGACGGGGAGTCAGGCAACTATGGA
TGAACGAAATAGACAGATCGCTGAGATAGGTGCCTCACTGATTAAGCATTGGGGCCCTGACTACAAAGAC
CATGACGGTGATTATAAAGATCATGACATCGATTACAAGGATGACGATGACAAGGGCCCTCACCACCACC
ATCACCACTAATTAATTAAGGATCCCCCGACCTCGACCTCTGGCTAATAAAGGAAATTTATTTTCATTGC
AATAGTGTGTTGGAATTTTTTGTGTCTCTCACTCGGAAGGACATATGGGAGGGCAAATCATTTGGTCGAG
ATCCCTCGGAGATCTCTAGCTAGAGGATCGATCCCCGCCCCGGACGAACTAAACCTGACTACGACATCTC
TGCCCCTTCTTCGCGGGGCAGTGCATGTAATCCCTTCAGTTGGTTGGTACAACTTGCCAACTGGGCCCTG
TTCCACATGTGACACGGGGGGGGACCAAACACAAAGGGGTTCTCTGACTGTAGTTGACATCCTTATAAAT
GGATGTGCACATTTGCCAACACTGAGTGGCTTTCATCCTGGAGCAGACTTTGCAGTCTGTGGACTGCAAC
ACAACATTGCCTTTATGTGTAACTCTTGGCTGAAGCTCTTACACCAATGCTGGGGGACATGTACCTCCCA
GGGGCCCAGGAAGACTACGGGAGGCTACACCAACGTCAATCAGAGGGGCCTGTGTAGCTACCGATAAGCG
GACCCTCAAGAGGGCATTAGCAATAGTGTTTATAAGGCCCCCTTGTTAACCCTAAACGGGTAGCATATGC
TTCCCGGGTAGTAGTATATACTATCCAGACTAACCCTAATTCAATAGCATATGTTACCCAACGGGAAGCA
TATGCTATCGAATTAGGGTTAGTAAAAGGGTCCTAAGGAACAGCGATATCTCCCACCCCATGAGCTGTCA
CGGTTTTATTTACATGGGGTCAGGATTCCACGAGGGTAGTGAACCATTTTAGTCACAAGGGCAGTGGCTG
AAGATCAAGGAGCGGGCAGTGAACTCTCCTGAATCTTCGCCTGCTTCTTCATTCTCCTTCGTTTAGCTAA
TAGAATAACTGCTGAGTTGTGAACAGTAAGGTGTATGTGAGGTGCTCGAAAACAAGGTTTCAGGTGACGC
CCCCAGAATAAAATTTGGACGGGGGGTTCAGTGGTGGCATTGTGCTATGACACCAATATAACCCTCACAA
ACCCCTTGGGCAATAAATACTAGTGTAGGAATGAAACATTCTGAATATCTTTAACAATAGAAATCCATGG
GGTGGGGACAAGCCGTAAAGACTGGATGTCCATCTCACACGAATTTATGGCTATGGGCAACACATAATCC
TAGTGCAATATGATACTGGGGTTATTAAGATGTGTCCCAGGCAGGGACCAAGACAGGTGAACCATGTTGT
TACACTCTATTTGTAACAAGGGGAAAGAGAGTGGACGCCGACAGCAGCGGACTCCACTGGTTGTCTCTAA
CACCCCCGAAAATTAAACGGGGCTCCACGCCAATGGGGCCCATAAACAAAGACAAGTGGCCACTCTTTTT
TTTGAAATTGTGGAGTGGGGGCACGCGTCAGCCCCCACACGCCGCCCTGCGGTTTTGGACTGTAAAATAA
GGGTGTAATAACTTGGCTGATTGTAACCCCGCTAACCACTGCGGTCAAACCACTTGCCCACAAAACCACT
AATGGCACCCCGGGGAATACCTGCATAAGTAGGTGGGCGGGCCAAGATAGGGGCGCGATTGCTGCGATCT
GGAGGACAAATTACACACACTTGCGCCTGAGCGCCAAGCACAGGGTTGTTGGTCCTCATATTCACGAGGT
CGCTGAGAGCACGGTGGGCTAATGTTGCCATGGGTAGCATATACTACCCAAATATCTGGATAGCATATGC
TATCCTAATCTATATCTGGGTAGCATAGGCTATCCTAATCTATATCTGGGTAGCATATGCTATCCTAATC
TATATCTGGGTAGTATATGCTATCCTAATTTATATCTGGGTAGCATAGGCTATCCTAATCTATATCTGGG
TAGCATATGCTATCCTAATCTATATCTGGGTAGTATATGCTATCCTAATCTGTATCCGGGTAGCATATGC
TATCCTAATAGAGATTAGGGTAGTATATGCTATCCTAATTTATATCTGGGTAGCATATACTACCCAAATA
TCTGGATAGCATATGCTATCCTAATCTATATCTGGGTAGCATATGCTATCCTAATCTATATCTGGGTAGC
ATAGGCTATCCTAATCTATATCTGGGTAGCATATGCTATCCTAATCTATATCTGGGTAGTATATGCTATC
CTAATTTATATCTGGGTAGCATAGGCTATCCTAATCTATATCTGGGTAGCATATGCTATCCTAATCTATA
TCTGGGTAGTATATGCTATCCTAATCTGTATCCGGGTAGCATATGCTATCCTCATGATAAGCTGTCAAAC
ATGAGAATTTTCTTGAAGACGAAAGGGCCTCGTGATACGCCTATTTTTATAGGTTAATGTCATGATAATA
ATGGTTTCTTAGACGTCAGGTGGCACTTTTCGGGGAAATGTGCGCGGAACCCCTATTTGTTTATTTTTCT
AAATACATTCAAATATGTATCCGCTCATGAGACAATAACCCTGATAAATGCTTCAATAATATTGAAAAAG
GAAGAGTATGAGTATTCAACATTTCCGTGTCGCCCTTATTCCCTTTTTTGCGGCATTTTGCCTTCCTGTT
TTTGCTCACCCAGAAACGCTGGTGAAAGTAAAAGATGCTGAAGATCAGTTGGGTGCACGAGTGGGTTACA
TCGAACTGGATCTCAACAGCGGTAAGATCCTTGAGAGTTTTCGCCCCGAAGAACGTTTTCCAATGATGAG
CACTTTTAAAGTTCTGCTATGTGGCGCGGTATTATCCCGTGTTGACGCCGGGCAAGAGCAACTCGGTCGC
CGCATACACTATTCTCAGAATGACTTGGTTGAGTACTCACCAGTCACAGAAAAGCATCTTACGGATGGCA
TGACAGTAAGAGAATTATGCAGTGCTGCCATAACCATGAGTGATAACACTGCGGCCAACTTACTTCTGAC
AACGATCGGAGGACCGAAGGAGCTAACCGCTTTTTTGCACAACATGGGGGATCATGTAACTCGCCTTGAT
CGTTGGGAACCGGAGCTGAATGAAGCCATACCAAACGACGAGCGTGACACCACGATGCCTGCAGCAATGG
CAACAACGTTGCGCAAACTATTAACTGGCGAACTACTTACTCTAGCTTCCCGGCAACAATTAATAGACTG
GATGGAGGCGGATAAAGTTGCAGGACCACTTCTGCGCTCGGCCCTTCCGGCTGGCTGGTTTATTGCTGAT
AAATCTGGAGCCGGTGAGCGTGGGTCTCGCGGTATCATTGCAGCACTGGGGCCAGATGGTAAGCCCTCCC
GTATCGTAGTTATCTACACGACGGGGAGTCAGGCAACTATGGATGAACGAAATAGACAGATCGCTGAGAT
AGGTGCCTCACTGATTAAGCATTGGTAACTGTCAGACCAAGTTTACTCATATATACTTTAGATTGATTTA
AAACTTCATTTTTAATTTAAAAGGATCTAGGTGAAGATCCTTTTTGATAATCTCATGACCAAAATCCCTT
AACGTGAGTTTTCGTTCCACTGAGCGTCAGACCCCGTAGAAAAGATCAAAGGATCTTCTTGAGATCCTTT
TTTTCTGCGCGTAATCTGCTGCTTGCAAACAAAAAAACCACCGCTACCAGCGGTGGTTTGTTTGCCGGAT
CAAGAGCTACCAACTCTTTTTCCGAAGGTAACTGGCTTCAGCAGAGCGCAGATACCAAATACTGTTCTTC
TAGTGTAGCCGTAGTTAGGCCACCACTTCAAGAACTCTGTAGCACCGCCTACATACCTCGCTCTGCTAAT
CCTGTTACCAGTGGCTGCTGCCAGTGGCGATAAGTCGTGTCTTACCGGGTTGGACTCAAGACGATAGTTA
CCGGATAAGGCGCAGCGGTCGGGCTGAACGGGGGGTTCGTGCACACAGCCCAGCTTGGAGCGAACGACCT
ACACCGAACTGAGATACCTACAGCGTGAGCTATGAGAAAGCGCCACGCTTCCCGAAGGGAGAAAGGCGGA
CAGGTATCCGGTAAGCGGCAGGGTCGGAACAGGAGAGCGCACGAGGGAGCTTCCAGGGGGAAACGCCTGG
TATCTTTATAGTCCTGTCGGGTTTCGCCACCTCTGACTTGAGCGTCGATTTTTGTGATGCTCGTCAGGGG
GGCGGAGCCTATGGAAAAACGCCAGCAACGCGGCCTTTTTACGGTTCCTGGCCTTTTGCTGGCCTTTTGC
TCACATGTTCTTTCCTGCGTTATCCCCTGATTCTGTGGATAACCGTATTACCGCCTTTGAGTGAGCTGAT
ACCGCTCGCCGCAGCCGAACGACCGAGCGCAGCGAGTCAGTGAGCGAGGAAGCGGAAGAGCGCCCAATAC
GCAAACCGCCTCTCCCCGCGCGTTGGCCGATTCATTAATGCAGCTGGCACGACAGGTTTCCCGACTGGAA
AGCGGGCAGTGAGCGCAACGCAATTAATGTGAGTTAGCTCACTCATTAGGCACCCCAGGCTTTACACTTT
ATGCTTCCGGCTCGTATGTTGTGTGGAATTGTGAGCGGATAACAATTTCACACAGGAAACAGCTATGACC
ATGATTACGCCAAGCTCTAGCTAGAGGTCGACCAATTCTCATGTTTGACAGCTTATCATCGCAGATCCGG
GCAACGTTGTTGCCATTGCTGCAGGCGCAGAACTGGTAGGTATGGAAGATCTATACATTGAATCAATATT
GGCAATTAGCCATATTAGTCATTGGTTATATAGCATAAATCAATATTGGCTATTGGCCATTGCATACGTT
GTATCTATATCATAATATGTACATTTATATTGGCTCATGTCCAATATGACCGCCATGTTGACATTGATTA
TTGACTAGTTATTAATAGTAATCAATTACGGGGTCATTAGTTCATAGCCCATATATGGAGTTCCGCGTTA
CATAACTTACGGTAAATGGCCCGCCTGGCTGACCGCCCAACGACCCCCGCCCATTGACGTCAATAATGAC
GTATGTTCCCATAGTAACGCCAATAGGGACTTTCCATTGACGTCAATGGGTGGAGTATTTACGGTAAACT
GCCCACTTGGCAGTACATCAAGTGTATCATATGCCAAGTCCGCCCCCTATTGACGTCAATGACGGTAAAT
GGCCCGCCTGGCATTATGCCCAGTACATGACCTTACGGGACTTTCCTACTTGGCAGTACATCTACGTATT
AGTCATCGCTATTACCATGGTGATGCGGTTTTGGCAGTACACCAATGGGCGTGGATAGCGGTTTGACTCA
CGGGGATTTCCAAGTCTCCACCCCATTGACGTCAATGGGAGTTTGTTTTGGCACCAAAATCAACGGGACT
TTCCAAAATGTCGTAATAACCCCGCCCCGTTGACGCAAATGGGCGGTAGGCGTGTACGGTGGGAGGTCTA
TATAAGCAGAGCTCGTTTAGTGAACCGTCAGATCCTCACTCTCTTCCGCATCGCTGTCTGCGAGGGCCAG
CTGTTGGGCTCGCGGTTGAGGACAAACTCTTCGCGGTCTTTCCAGTACTCTTGGATCGGAAACCCGTCGG
CCTCCGAACGGTACTCCGCCACCGAGGGACCTGAGCGAGTCCGCATCGACCGGATCGGAAAACCT
Features (pLannotate 1.2.2; 21 found; start..end, strand, type, name):
    184..273     +  intron         chimeric intron (fragment): chimera between introns from adenovirus and immunoglobulin heavy chain genes
    292..338     +  CDS            IgH signal sequence (fragment): signal sequence from the mouse immunoglobulin heavy chain variable region
    913..1503    +  CDS            Cd4 (fragment): CD4_RAT - Experimental evidence at protein level: Swiss-Prot protein existence level 1. Integral membrane glycoprotein that plays an essential role in the immune response and serves multiple functions in responses against both external and internal offenses. In T-cells, functions primarily as a coreceptor for MHC class II molecule:peptide complex. The antigens presented by class II peptides are derived from extracellular proteins while class I peptides are derived from cytosolic proteins. Interacts simultaneously with the T-cell receptor (TCR) and the MHC class II presented by antigen presenti
   1540..1707    +  CDS            COMP (fragment): COMP_HUMAN - Experimental evidence at protein level: Swiss-Prot protein existence level 1. May play a role in the structural integrity of cartilage via its interaction with other extracellular matrix proteins such as the collagens and fibronectin. Can mediate the interaction of chondrocytes with the cartilage extracellular matrix through interaction with cell surface integrin receptors. Could play a role in the pathogenesis of osteoarthritis. Potent suppressor of apoptosis in both primary chondrocytes and transformed cells. Suppresses apoptosis by blocking the activation of caspase-3 and by in
   1715..2502    +  CDS            bla(M) (fragment): β-lactamase lacking the signal sequence; bla(M); allows cytosolic expression of β-lactamase
   2509..2574    +  CDS            3xFLAG: three tandem FLAG® epitope tags, followed by an enterokinase cleavage site
   2636..2691    +  polyA_signal   β-globin poly(A) signal: rabbit β-globin polyadenylation signal (Gil and Proudfoot, 1987)
   3205..4886    -  rep_origin     oriP (fragment): Epstein-Barr virus oriP replication origin (Yates et al., 2000)
   5013..5117    +  promoter       AmpR promoter: bla
   5118..5978    +  CDS            AmpR: β-lactamase; bla; confers resistance to ampicillin, carbenicillin, and related antibiotics
   6149..6737    +  rep_origin     ori: high-copy-number ColE1/pMB1/pBR322/pUC origin of replication
   6920..7012    +  CDS            lacI (fragment): lac repressor; lacI; The lac repressor binds to the lac operator to inhibit transcription in E. coli. This inhibition can be relieved by adding lactose or isopropyl-β-D-thiogalactopyranoside (IPTG).
   7025..7046    +  protein_bind   CAP binding site: CAP binding activates transcription in the presence of cAMP. E. coli catabolite activator protein
   7061..7091    +  promoter       lac promoter: promoter for the E. coli lac operon
   7099..7115    +  protein_bind   lac operator: The lac repressor binds to the lac operator to inhibit transcription in E. coli. This inhibition can be relieved by adding lactose or isopropyl-β-D-thiogalactopyranoside (IPTG). lac repressor encoded by lacI
   7185..7201    +  promoter       tet promoter (fragment): E. coli promoter for tetracycline efflux protein gene
   7211..7236    -  CDS            bla(M) (fragment): β-lactamase lacking the signal sequence; bla(M); allows cytosolic expression of β-lactamase
   7410..7789    +  enhancer       CMV enhancer: human cytomegalovirus immediate early enhancer
   7791..7990    +  promoter       CMV promoter: human cytomegalovirus (CMV) immediate early promoter
   8058..8096    +  misc_feature   Ad SA (fragment): adenovirus major late transcript splice acceptor (Friedrich and Soriano, 1991)
   8129..153     -  CDS            PTP (fragment) (across the origin): TERM_ADE02 - Experimental evidence at protein level: Swiss-Prot protein existence level 1. Protein covalently bound to the viral DNA that acts as a primer for viral genomic replication by DNA strand displacement. Assembles on the viral origin of replication in an initiation complex with viral polymerase, DBP, host NFIA and host POU2F1/OCT1. During initiation, the polymerase covalently couples the first dCTP with Ser- 580 of pTP. The terminal protein stimulates the template activity over 20 fold compared to protein-free templates. Neo-synthesized viral genomes are linked to two preterminal prot
