>Addgene plasmid #110968 | PF3D7_1350600-COMP-blac-flag-his | addgene full sequence | sequence record 224245 | Addgene NGS Result
CTCGAGAAAGGCGTCTAACCAGTCACAGTCGCAAGGTAGGCTGAGCACCGTGGCGGGCGGCAGCGGGTGG
CGGTCGGGGTTGTTTCTGGCGGAGGTGCTGCTGATGATGTAATTAAAGTAGGCGGTCTTGAGACGGCGGA
TGGTCGAGGTGAGGTGTGGCAGGCTTGAGATCCAGCTGTTGGGGTGAGTACTCCCTCTCAAAAGCGGGCA
TTACTTCTGCGCTAAGATTGTCAGTTTCCAAAAACGAGGAGGATTTGATATTCACCTGGCCCGATCTGGC
CATACACTTGAGTGACAATGACATCCACTTTGCCTTTCTCTCCACAGGTGTCCACTCCCAGGTCCAAGTT
TGCCACCATGGAGTTTCAGACCCAGGTACTCATGTCCCTGCTGCTCTGCATGTCTGGTGCGGCCGCCATG
AACGTGGTCATCCCCAGAAACAAAGAGTCCCGGACCAAGAGAGTGATCAAGGGCATCAAGAAGAAGTACA
ACGGCTTCACCGAGCGCTACAGAAAGAGCTTCCACCTGAAGGACGAGGACGTGATCGGCGCATACAGCAT
GCAGGCCTACTACTTTTTCGACAAGAACATCGAGCACATGTTCAAGTGGCGGCTGTTCTACAACTTCTGC
AAGAAGTCCCCTAGCCCCTGCAACTACTTCAAGCTGCGGAAAGAGTTCAAGCGGATCTACGAGGGCAGCA
CCTTCACCCTGAAGAAATACGTGTCCGAAGTGAACATCATCTTCAACCAGTTCATCAAAGAGTACAGCAC
CGTCCGGTTCAACGTGGACCTGAAGCAGAACCACATTGCCAACCTGGCCTACACCCCTAACCTGGCCACC
CAGATCATGAAGTCCCTGACCAGCCTGATCAACGACCAGCTGATGGAAAACGAGCTGAAGAACCCCGCCT
GGAAGCTGAGCTTCAACTACCTGACCGGCACCGGCGCGCCGTCGACCTCCATCACGGCCTATAAGAGTGA
GGGGGAGTCAGCGGAGTTCTCCTTCCCACTCAACCTTGGAGAGGAAAGCCTGCAGGGAGAGTTGAGATGG
AAGGCAGAGAAGGCTCCTTCTTCCCAGTCCTGGATCACCTTCTCCCTAAAGAACCAAAAGGTGTCTGTGC
AGAAGTCTACTAGCAACCCCAAGTTCCAGCTGTCCGAAACGCTCCCACTCACCCTTCAGATACCCCAGGT
CTCCCTTCAGTTTGCTGGTTCTGGCAACCTGACCCTGACTCTGGACAGAGGGATACTGTATCAGGAAGTG
AACCTGGTGGTGATGAAAGTGACTCAGCCCGACAGCAACACTTTGACCTGTGAGGTGATGGGACCCACCT
CACCCAAGATGAGACTGATCTTGAAGCAGGAGAATCAGGAGGCCAGGGTCTCCAGGCAGGAGAAAGTGAT
TCAAGTGCAGGCCCCTGAAGCAGGGGTGTGGCAATGTCTACTGAGTGAAGGTGAAGAGGTCAAGATGGAC
TCCAAGATCCAGGTTTTATCCAAAGGGTTGAATTCCGGCGGCGGCTCCGGAGGCGGTACCGGTGGCGGCG
ACCTAGCCCCACAGATGCTTCGAGAACTCCAGGAGACTAATGCGGCGCTGCAAGACGTGAGAGAGCTCTT
GCGACAGCAGGTCAAGGAGATCACCTTCCTGAAGAATACGGTGATGGAATGTGACGCCTGCGGTCTAGAC
AGAAACCTGCCTCCACTAGCACCTCTGGGCCCACACCCAGAAACGCTGGTGAAAGTAAAAGATGCTGAAG
ATCAGTTGGGTGCACGAGTGGGTTACATCGAACTGGATCTCAACAGCGGTAAGATCCTTGAGAGTTTTCG
CCCCGAAGAACGTTTTCCAATGATGAGCACTTTTAAAGTTCTGCTATGTGGCGCGGTATTATCCCGTATT
GACGCCGGGCAAGAGCAACTCGGTCGCCGCATACACTATTCTCAGAATGACTTGGTTGAGTACTCACCAG
TCACAGAAAAGCATCTTACGGATGGCATGACAGTAAGAGAATTATGCAGTGCTGCCATAACCATGAGTGA
TAACACTGCGGCCAACTTACTTCTGACAACGATCGGAGGACCGAAGGAGCTAACCGCTTTTTTGCACAAC
ATGGGGGATCATGTAACTCGCCTTGATCGTTGGGAACCGGAGCTGAATGAAGCCATACCAAACGACGAGC
GTGACACCACGATGCCTGTAGCAATGGCAACAACGTTGCGCAAACTATTAACTGGCGAACTACTTACTCT
AGCTTCCCGGCAACAATTAATAGACTGGATGGAGGCGGATAAAGTTGCAGGACCACTTCTGCGCTCGGCC
CTTCCGGCTGGCTGGTTTATTGCTGATAAATCTGGAGCCGGTGAGCGTGGGTCTCGCGGTATCATTGCAG
CACTGGGGCCAGATGGTAAGCCCTCCCGTATCGTAGTTATCTACACGACGGGGAGTCAGGCAACTATGGA
TGAACGAAATAGACAGATCGCTGAGATAGGTGCCTCACTGATTAAGCATTGGGGCCCTGACTACAAAGAC
CATGACGGTGATTATAAAGATCATGACATCGATTACAAGGATGACGATGACAAGGGCCCTCACCACCACC
ATCACCACTAATAATAAGGATCCCCCGACCTCGACCTCTGGCTAATAAAGGAAATTTATTTTCATTGCAA
TAGTGTGTTGGAATTTTTTGTGTCTCTCACTCGGAAGGACATATGGGAGGGCAAATCATTTGGTCGAGAT
CCCTCGGAGATCTCTAGCTAGAGGATCGATCCCCGCCCCGGACGAACTAAACCTGACTACGACATCTCTG
CCCCTTCTTCGCGGGGCAGTGCATGTAATCCCTTCAGTTGGTTGGTACAACTTGCCAACTGGGCCCTGTT
CCACATGTGACACGGGGGGGGACCAAACACAAAGGGGTTCTCTGACTGTAGTTGACATCCTTATAAATGG
ATGTGCACATTTGCCAACACTGAGTGGCTTTCATCCTGGAGCAGACTTTGCAGTCTGTGGACTGCAACAC
AACATTGCCTTTATGTGTAACTCTTGGCTGAAGCTCTTACACCAATGCTGGGGGACATGTACCTCCCAGG
GGCCCAGGAAGACTACGGGAGGCTACACCAACGTCAATCAGAGGGGCCTGTGTAGCTACCGATAAGCGGA
CCCTCAAGAGGGCATTAGCAATAGTGTTTATAAGGCCCCCTTGTTAACCCTAAACGGGTAGCATATGCTT
CCCGGGTAGTAGTATATACTATCCAGACTAACCCTAATTCAATAGCATATGTTACCCAACGGGAAGCATA
TGCTATCGAATTAGGGTTAGTAAAAGGGTCCTAAGGAACAGCGATATCTCCCACCCCATGAGCTGTCACG
GTTTTATTTACATGGGGTCAGGATTCCACGAGGGTAGTGAACCATTTTAGTCACAAGGGCAGTGGCTGAA
GATCAAGGAGCGGGCAGTGAACTCTCCTGAATCTTCGCCTGCTTCTTCATTCTCCTTCGTTTAGCTAATA
GAATAACTGCTGAGTTGTGAACAGTAAGGTGTATGTGAGGTGCTCGAAAACAAGGTTTCAGGTGACGCCC
CCAGAATAAAATTTGGACGGGGGGTTCAGTGGTGGCATTGTGCTATGACACCAATATAACCCTCACAAAC
CCCTTGGGCAATAAATACTAGTGTAGGAATGAAACATTCTGAATATCTTTAACAATAGAAATCCATGGGG
TGGGGACAAGCCGTAAAGACTGGATGTCCATCTCACACGAATTTATGGCTATGGGCAACACATAATCCTA
GTGCAATATGATACTGGGGTTATTAAGATGTGTCCCAGGCAGGGACCAAGACAGGTGAACCATGTTGTTA
CACTCTATTTGTAACAAGGGGAAAGAGAGTGGACGCCGACAGCAGCGGACTCCACTGGTTGTCTCTAACA
CCCCCGAAAATTAAACGGGGCTCCACGCCAATGGGGCCCATAAACAAAGACAAGTGGCCACTCTTTTTTT
TGAAATTGTGGAGTGGGGGCACGCGTCAGCCCCCACACGCCGCCCTGCGGTTTTGGACTGTAAAATAAGG
GTGTAATAACTTGGCTGATTGTAACCCCGCTAACCACTGCGGTCAAACCACTTGCCCACAAAACCACTAA
TGGCACCCCGGGGAATACCTGCATAAGTAGGTGGGCGGGCCAAGATAGGGGCGCGATTGCTGCGATCTGG
AGGACAAATTACACACACTTGCGCCTGAGCGCCAAGCACAGGGTTGTTGGTCCTCATATTCACGAGGTCG
CTGAGAGCACGGTGGGCTAATGTTGCCATGGGTAGCATATACTACCCAAATATCTGGATAGCATATGCTA
TCCTAATCTATATCTGGGTAGCATAGGCTATCCTAATCTATATCTGGGTAGCATATGCTATCCTAATCTA
TATCTGGGTAGTATATGCTATCCTAATTTATATCTGGGTAGCATAGGCTATCCTAATCTATATCTGGGTA
GCATATGCTATCCTAATCTATATCTGGGTAGTATATGCTATCCTAATCTGTATCCGGGTAGCATATGCTA
TCCTAATAGAGATTAGGGTAGTATATGCTATCCTAATTTATATCTGGGTAGCATATACTACCCAAATATC
TGGATAGCATATGCTATCCTAATCTATATCTGGGTAGCATATGCTATCCTAATCTATATCTGGGTAGCAT
AGGCTATCCTAATCTATATCTGGGTAGCATATGCTATCCTAATCTATATCTGGGTAGTATATGCTATCCT
AATTTATATCTGGGTAGCATAGGCTATCCTAATCTATATCTGGGTAGCATATGCTATCCTAATCTATATC
TGGGTAGTATATGCTATCCTAATCTGTATCCGGGTAGCATATGCTATCCTCATGATAAGCTGTCAAACAT
GAGAATTTTCTTGAAGACGAAAGGGCCTCGTGATACGCCTATTTTTATAGGTTAATGTCATGATAATAAT
GGTTTCTTAGACGTCAGGTGGCACTTTTCGGGGAAATGTGCGCGGAACCCCTATTTGTTTATTTTTCTAA
ATACATTCAAATATGTATCCGCTCATGAGACAATAACCCTGATAAATGCTTCAATAATATTGAAAAAGGA
AGAGTATGAGTATTCAACATTTCCGTGTCGCCCTTATTCCCTTTTTTGCGGCATTTTGCCTTCCTGTTTT
TGCTCACCCAGAAACGCTGGTGAAAGTAAAAGATGCTGAAGATCAGTTGGGTGCACGAGTGGGTTACATC
GAACTGGATCTCAACAGCGGTAAGATCCTTGAGAGTTTTCGCCCCGAAGAACGTTTTCCAATGATGAGCA
CTTTTAAAGTTCTGCTATGTGGCGCGGTATTATCCCGTGTTGACGCCGGGCAAGAGCAACTCGGTCGCCG
CATACACTATTCTCAGAATGACTTGGTTGAGTACTCACCAGTCACAGAAAAGCATCTTACGGATGGCATG
ACAGTAAGAGAATTATGCAGTGCTGCCATAACCATGAGTGATAACACTGCGGCCAACTTACTTCTGACAA
CGATCGGAGGACCGAAGGAGCTAACCGCTTTTTTGCACAACATGGGGGATCATGTAACTCGCCTTGATCG
TTGGGAACCGGAGCTGAATGAAGCCATACCAAACGACGAGCGTGACACCACGATGCCTGCAGCAATGGCA
ACAACGTTGCGCAAACTATTAACTGGCGAACTACTTACTCTAGCTTCCCGGCAACAATTAATAGACTGGA
TGGAGGCGGATAAAGTTGCAGGACCACTTCTGCGCTCGGCCCTTCCGGCTGGCTGGTTTATTGCTGATAA
ATCTGGAGCCGGTGAGCGTGGGTCTCGCGGTATCATTGCAGCACTGGGGCCAGATGGTAAGCCCTCCCGT
ATCGTAGTTATCTACACGACGGGGAGTCAGGCAACTATGGATGAACGAAATAGACAGATCGCTGAGATAG
GTGCCTCACTGATTAAGCATTGGTAACTGTCAGACCAAGTTTACTCATATATACTTTAGATTGATTTAAA
ACTTCATTTTTAATTTAAAAGGATCTAGGTGAAGATCCTTTTTGATAATCTCATGACCAAAATCCCTTAA
CGTGAGTTTTCGTTCCACTGAGCGTCAGACCCCGTAGAAAAGATCAAAGGATCTTCTTGAGATCCTTTTT
TTCTGCGCGTAATCTGCTGCTTGCAAACAAAAAAACCACCGCTACCAGCGGTGGTTTGTTTGCCGGATCA
AGAGCTACCAACTCTTTTTCCGAAGGTAACTGGCTTCAGCAGAGCGCAGATACCAAATACTGTTCTTCTA
GTGTAGCCGTAGTTAGGCCACCACTTCAAGAACTCTGTAGCACCGCCTACATACCTCGCTCTGCTAATCC
TGTTACCAGTGGCTGCTGCCAGTGGCGATAAGTCGTGTCTTACCGGGTTGGACTCAAGACGATAGTTACC
GGATAAGGCGCAGCGGTCGGGCTGAACGGGGGGTTCGTGCACACAGCCCAGCTTGGAGCGAACGACCTAC
ACCGAACTGAGATACCTACAGCGTGAGCTATGAGAAAGCGCCACGCTTCCCGAAGGGAGAAAGGCGGACA
GGTATCCGGTAAGCGGCAGGGTCGGAACAGGAGAGCGCACGAGGGAGCTTCCAGGGGGAAACGCCTGGTA
TCTTTATAGTCCTGTCGGGTTTCGCCACCTCTGACTTGAGCGTCGATTTTTGTGATGCTCGTCAGGGGGG
CGGAGCCTATGGAAAAACGCCAGCAACGCGGCCTTTTTACGGTTCCTGGCCTTTTGCTGGCCTTTTGCTC
ACATGTTCTTTCCTGCGTTATCCCCTGATTCTGTGGATAACCGTATTACCGCCTTTGAGTGAGCTGATAC
CGCTCGCCGCAGCCGAACGACCGAGCGCAGCGAGTCAGTGAGCGAGGAAGCGGAAGAGCGCCCAATACGC
AAACCGCCTCTCCCCGCGCGTTGGCCGATTCATTAATGCAGCTGGCACGACAGGTTTCCCGACTGGAAAG
CGGGCAGTGAGCGCAACGCAATTAATGTGAGTTAGCTCACTCATTAGGCACCCCAGGCTTTACACTTTAT
GCTTCCGGCTCGTATGTTGTGTGGAATTGTGAGCGGATAACAATTTCACACAGGAAACAGCTATGACCAT
GATTACGCCAAGCTCTAGCTAGAGGTCGACCAATTCTCATGTTTGACAGCTTATCATCGCAGATCCGGGC
AACGTTGTTGCCATTGCTGCAGGCGCAGAACTGGTAGGTATGGAAGATCTATACATTGAATCAATATTGG
CAATTAGCCATATTAGTCATTGGTTATATAGCATAAATCAATATTGGCTATTGGCCATTGCATACGTTGT
ATCTATATCATAATATGTACATTTATATTGGCTCATGTCCAATATGACCGCCATGTTGACATTGATTATT
GACTAGTTATTAATAGTAATCAATTACGGGGTCATTAGTTCATAGCCCATATATGGAGTTCCGCGTTACA
TAACTTACGGTAAATGGCCCGCCTGGCTGACCGCCCAACGACCCCCGCCCATTGACGTCAATAATGACGT
ATGTTCCCATAGTAACGCCAATAGGGACTTTCCATTGACGTCAATGGGTGGAGTATTTACGGTAAACTGC
CCACTTGGCAGTACATCAAGTGTATCATATGCCAAGTCCGCCCCCTATTGACGTCAATGACGGTAAATGG
CCCGCCTGGCATTATGCCCAGTACATGACCTTACGGGACTTTCCTACTTGGCAGTACATCTACGTATTAG
TCATCGCTATTACCATGGTGATGCGGTTTTGGCAGTACACCAATGGGCGTGGATAGCGGTTTGACTCACG
GGGATTTCCAAGTCTCCACCCCATTGACGTCAATGGGAGTTTGTTTTGGCACCAAAATCAACGGGACTTT
CCAAAATGTCGTAATAACCCCGCCCCGTTGACGCAAATGGGCGGTAGGCGTGTACGGTGGGAGGTCTATA
TAAGCAGAGCTCGTTTAGTGAACCGTCAGATCCTCACTCTCTTCCGCATCGCTGTCTGCGAGGGCCAGCT
GTTGGGCTCGCGGTTGAGGACAAACTCTTCGCGGTCTTTCCAGTACTCTTGGATCGGAAACCCGTCGGCC
TCCGAACGGTACTCCGCCACCGAGGGACCTGAGCGAGTCCGCATCGACCGGATCGGAAAACCT
Features (pLannotate 1.2.2; 21 found; start..end, strand, type, name):
    184..273     +  intron         chimeric intron (fragment): chimera between introns from adenovirus and immunoglobulin heavy chain genes
    292..338     +  CDS            IgH signal sequence (fragment): signal sequence from the mouse immunoglobulin heavy chain variable region
    913..1503    +  CDS            Cd4 (fragment): CD4_RAT - Experimental evidence at protein level: Swiss-Prot protein existence level 1. Integral membrane glycoprotein that plays an essential role in the immune response and serves multiple functions in responses against both external and internal offenses. In T-cells, functions primarily as a coreceptor for MHC class II molecule:peptide complex. The antigens presented by class II peptides are derived from extracellular proteins while class I peptides are derived from cytosolic proteins. Interacts simultaneously with the T-cell receptor (TCR) and the MHC class II presented by antigen presenti
   1540..1707    +  CDS            COMP (fragment): COMP_HUMAN - Experimental evidence at protein level: Swiss-Prot protein existence level 1. May play a role in the structural integrity of cartilage via its interaction with other extracellular matrix proteins such as the collagens and fibronectin. Can mediate the interaction of chondrocytes with the cartilage extracellular matrix through interaction with cell surface integrin receptors. Could play a role in the pathogenesis of osteoarthritis. Potent suppressor of apoptosis in both primary chondrocytes and transformed cells. Suppresses apoptosis by blocking the activation of caspase-3 and by in
   1715..2502    +  CDS            bla(M) (fragment): β-lactamase lacking the signal sequence; bla(M); allows cytosolic expression of β-lactamase
   2509..2574    +  CDS            3xFLAG: three tandem FLAG® epitope tags, followed by an enterokinase cleavage site
   2634..2689    +  polyA_signal   β-globin poly(A) signal: rabbit β-globin polyadenylation signal (Gil and Proudfoot, 1987)
   3203..4884    -  rep_origin     oriP (fragment): Epstein-Barr virus oriP replication origin (Yates et al., 2000)
   5011..5115    +  promoter       AmpR promoter: bla
   5116..5976    +  CDS            AmpR: β-lactamase; bla; confers resistance to ampicillin, carbenicillin, and related antibiotics
   6147..6735    +  rep_origin     ori: high-copy-number ColE1/pMB1/pBR322/pUC origin of replication
   6918..7010    +  CDS            lacI (fragment): lac repressor; lacI; The lac repressor binds to the lac operator to inhibit transcription in E. coli. This inhibition can be relieved by adding lactose or isopropyl-β-D-thiogalactopyranoside (IPTG).
   7023..7044    +  protein_bind   CAP binding site: CAP binding activates transcription in the presence of cAMP. E. coli catabolite activator protein
   7059..7089    +  promoter       lac promoter: promoter for the E. coli lac operon
   7097..7113    +  protein_bind   lac operator: The lac repressor binds to the lac operator to inhibit transcription in E. coli. This inhibition can be relieved by adding lactose or isopropyl-β-D-thiogalactopyranoside (IPTG). lac repressor encoded by lacI
   7183..7199    +  promoter       tet promoter (fragment): E. coli promoter for tetracycline efflux protein gene
   7209..7234    -  CDS            bla(M) (fragment): β-lactamase lacking the signal sequence; bla(M); allows cytosolic expression of β-lactamase
   7408..7787    +  enhancer       CMV enhancer: human cytomegalovirus immediate early enhancer
   7789..7988    +  promoter       CMV promoter: human cytomegalovirus (CMV) immediate early promoter
   8056..8094    +  misc_feature   Ad SA (fragment): adenovirus major late transcript splice acceptor (Friedrich and Soriano, 1991)
   8127..153     -  CDS            PTP (fragment) (across the origin): TERM_ADE02 - Experimental evidence at protein level: Swiss-Prot protein existence level 1. Protein covalently bound to the viral DNA that acts as a primer for viral genomic replication by DNA strand displacement. Assembles on the viral origin of replication in an initiation complex with viral polymerase, DBP, host NFIA and host POU2F1/OCT1. During initiation, the polymerase covalently couples the first dCTP with Ser- 580 of pTP. The terminal protein stimulates the template activity over 20 fold compared to protein-free templates. Neo-synthesized viral genomes are linked to two preterminal prot
