[The description below was written by a language model from this plasmid's Addgene catalogue record and pLannotate feature annotations shown in this document.]
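Description:
PF3D7_1350600-COMP-blac-flag-his is a mammalian expression plasmid built on the pTT3 backbone for secreted production of a pentamerised Plasmodium falciparum protein ectodomain. It is propagated in E. coli through a high-copy ColE1/pUC-type origin with ampicillin selection (AmpR). It also carries an Epstein-Barr virus oriP fragment, which supports episomal maintenance in cells that supply EBNA1. Transcription is driven by the CMV immediate-early enhancer and promoter. Downstream of the promoter lie adenovirus-derived leader and splice elements and a chimeric intron, and the transcript ends at a rabbit β-globin polyadenylation signal.

The open reading frame begins with an exogenous mouse immunoglobulin heavy chain signal peptide that directs the product into the secretory pathway. It is followed by the 525 bp PF3D7_1350600 ectodomain, cloned between retained NotI and AscI sites. The automated annotation does not label this insert, but it fits the unannotated gap between the signal sequence and the Cd4 fragment. All NXT/S sequons in the insert were mutated to NXA to prevent N-linked glycosylation in mammalian cells.

C-terminal to the insert are rat Cd4 domains 3 and 4, the COMP coiled-coil segment that assembles the fusion into pentamers, a signal-less β-lactamase, a triple FLAG tag and a 6xHis tag. The His tag is listed in the catalogue entry but not picked up in the feature table. Pentamerisation raises binding avidity, and the β-lactamase can serve as an enzymatic reporter. This format suits use as a multivalent probe for detecting weak extracellular protein interactions, consistent with the associated study screening sporozoite membrane protein interactions. The depositor and sequencing-derived records differ by two nucleotides but annotate identically.
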