Addgene plasmid #110968: PF3D7_1350600-COMP-blac-flag-his
Purpose: Expresses pentamerised full-length protein ectodomain with no N-linked glycans in mammalian cells. Contains a C-terminal rat Cd4 d3+4 tag, COMP pentamerisation domain, flag- and 6xHis tags.
Depositing lab: Gavin Wright. Depositing organization: Wellcome Sanger Institute. Publication: Systematic Identification of Plasmodium Falciparum Sporozoite Membrane Protein Interactions Reveals an Essential Role for the p24 Complex in Host Infection. Knockel J, Dundas K, Yang ASP, Galaway F, Metcalf T, Gemert GV, Sauerwein RW, Rayner JC, Billker O, Wright GJ. Mol Cell Proteomics. 2021;20:100038. doi: 10.1074/mcp.RA120.002432. Epub 2021 Jan 27. PubMed 33515807.
Backbone
  Vector backbone: pTT3
  Backbone manufacturer: pTT3 was obtained from Yves Durocher, National Research Council of Canada-Biotechnology Research Institute
  Backbone size w/o insert (bp): 7661
  Vector type: Mammalian Expression
Growth in bacteria
  Bacterial resistance: Ampicillin, 100 μg/mL
  Growth temperature: 37°C
  Growth strain: DH5alpha
  Copy number: Unknown
Gene/Insert
  Gene/Insert name: PF3D7_1350600 (alt name: PF3D7_1350600)
  Insert size (bp): 525
  Mutation: All NXT/S sites mutated to NXA, where X is any amino acid except Proline
  Entrez Gene: PF3D7_1350600 (a.k.a. PF3D7_1350600, MAL13P1.254)
  Promoter: CMV
  Tag / fusion protein: Exogenous signal peptide of mouse origin (N terminal on insert); rat Cd4d3+4, beta-lactamase, triple FLAG tag, 6xHis tag (C terminal on insert)
  Cloning method: Restriction Enzyme; 5′ cloning site Not1 (not destroyed); 3′ cloning site Asc1 (not destroyed)
Terms and licenses: Academic/Nonprofit Terms; Industry Terms: Not Available to Industry
How to cite: PF3D7_1350600-COMP-blac-flag-his was a gift from Gavin Wright (Addgene plasmid # 110968 ; http://n2t.net/addgene:110968 ; RRID:Addgene_110968)
